Addgene plasmid #148925: pAc5.1B-EGFP-DmMe31B-L310AK314A_AH
Purpose: Insect Expression of DmMe31B-L310AK314A
Depositing lab: Elisa Izaurralde. Depositing organization: Max Planck Institute for Developmental Biology. Publication: Direct role for the Drosophila GIGYF protein in 4EHP-mediated mRNA repression. Ruscica V, Bawankar P, Peter D, Helms S, Igreja C, Izaurralde E. Nucleic Acids Res. 2019 Jul 26;47(13):7035-7048. doi: 10.1093/nar/gkz429. PubMed 31114929.
Backbone
  Vector backbone: Unknown
  Vector type: Insect Expression
Growth in bacteria
  Bacterial resistance: Ampicillin, 100 μg/mL
  Growth temperature: 37°C
  Growth strain: DH5alpha
  Copy number: Low Copy
Gene/Insert
  Gene/Insert name: DmMe31B-L310AK314A
  Species: D. melanogaster (fly)
  Entrez Gene: me31B (a.k.a. Dmel_CG4916, CG4916, DDX6, Dhh1p/Me31b, DmRH3, Dmel\CG4916, ME31B, Mat31B, Me31B, Me31b, l(2)k06607, me31b)
  Cloning method: Unknown
Terms and licenses: Academic/Nonprofit Terms; Industry Terms: Not Available to Industry
Depositor comments: ORF extracted from NCBI:NM_078809.3 Plasmids from this collection were made available to the research community and donated after the lab closed. Please note that the sequence provided by the depositing laboratory may be theoretical/predicted or based on Sanger sequencing results. There may be discrepancies between sequencing results obtained by Addgene and the depositor sequence. If an Addgene verified sequence is not available, please contact before placing your order to request that our lab fully sequence the plasmid.
How to cite: pAc5.1B-EGFP-DmMe31B-L310AK314A_AH was a gift from Elisa Izaurralde (Addgene plasmid # 148925 ; http://n2t.net/addgene:148925 ; RRID:Addgene_148925)
