[The description below was written by a language model from this plasmid's Addgene catalogue record and pLannotate feature annotations shown in this document.]
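Description:
pAc5.1B-EGFP-DmMe31B-L310AK314A_AH is a 7,444 nt insect expression plasmid for producing an EGFP-tagged mutant of the Drosophila melanogaster DEAD-box RNA helicase Me31B (the fly DDX6 orthologue) in insect cells. The catalogue lists the backbone as unknown, although the name and the annotated parts point to a pAc5.1-type vector. In bacteria it is maintained through a ColE1/pUC-family origin and selected with ampicillin via the β-lactamase gene and its bla promoter. The record lists it as low copy even though the annotated origin is of the type usually described as high copy. Short fragments of a tetracycline resistance gene and of SV40 large T antigen are also annotated; these appear to be non-functional backbone remnants. No selectable marker for insect cells is annotated, which suggests transient transfection.

Expression is driven by the constitutive Drosophila actin 5C (Ac5) promoter, followed by the EGFP coding sequence and, a few nucleotides downstream, the me31B open reading frame, an arrangement consistent with an N-terminal EGFP fusion. The insert carries the L310A and K314A substitutions; the record does not state what these mutations disrupt. A V5 epitope tag lies downstream of me31B, but whether it is translated depends on the presence of a stop codon at the end of the insert, which the record does not indicate. An SV40 polyadenylation signal follows the cassette.

Me31B is a core component of ribonucleoprotein complexes involved in translational repression and mRNA decapping. The associated study concerns the Drosophila GIGYF protein in 4EHP-mediated mRNA repression, so the construct was presumably used as a fluorescently tagged mutant for localisation, interaction or functional assays alongside the wild-type protein.
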