Features (pLannotate 1.2.2; 10 found; start..end, strand, type, name):
     56..2568    +  promoter       Ac5 promoter: Drosophila melanogaster actin 5C promoter
   2588..3304    +  CDS            EGFP: EGFP is a basic (constitutively fluorescent) green fluorescent protein published in 1996, derived from Aequorea victoria. It is reported to be a rapidly-maturing weak dimer with moderate acid sensitivity.
   3314..4690    +  CDS            me31B: DDX6_DROME - Experimental evidence at protein level: Swiss-Prot protein existence level 1. ATP-dependent RNA helicase which is a core component of a variety of ribonucleoprotein complexes (RNPs) that play critical roles in translational repression and mRNA decapping during embryogenesis, oogenesis, neurogenesis and neurotransmission (PubMed:11546740, PubMed:16256742, PubMed:17178403, PubMed:18590813, PubMed:21267420, PubMed:21447556, PubMed:28875934, PubMed:28388438, PubMed:17982591, PubMed:31114929). Recruits core components and translational repressors to some RNP complexes, and mediates RNP
   4729..4770    +  CDS            V5 tag: epitope tag from simian virus 5
   4870..5004    -  polyA_signal   SV40 poly(A) signal: SV40 polyadenylation signal
   5027..5111    -  CDS            large T antigen (fragment): large T antigen from SV40 (simian virus 40)
   5112..5582    +  CDS            TcR (fragment): tetracycline efflux protein; tet; confers resistance to tetracycline
   5626..6214    -  rep_origin     ori: high-copy-number ColE1/pMB1/pBR322/pUC origin of replication
   6385..7245    -  CDS            AmpR: β-lactamase; bla; confers resistance to ampicillin, carbenicillin, and related antibiotics
   7246..7350    -  promoter       AmpR promoter: bla
>Addgene plasmid #148925 | pAc5.1B-EGFP-DmMe31B-L310AK314A_AH | depositor full sequence | sequence record 291373 | Full Sequence
CTTCAAGGAATTAATTCTATATTCTAAAAACACAAATGATACTTCTAAAAAAAATCATGAATGGCATCAA
CTCTGAATCAAATCTTTGCAGATGCACCTACTTCTCATTTCCACTGTCACATCATTTTTCCAGATCTCGC
TGCCTGTTATGTGGCCCACAAACCAAGACACGTTTTATGGCCATTAAAGCTGGCTGATCGTCGCCAAACA
CCAAATACATATCAATATGTACATTCGAGAAAGAAGCGATCAAAGAAGCGTCTTCGGGCGAGTAGGAGAA
TGCGGAGGAGAAGGAGAACGAGCTGATCTAGTATCTCTCCACAATCCAATGCCAACTGACCAACTGGCCA
TATTCGGAGCAATTTGAAGCCAATTTCCATCGCCTGGCGATCGCTCCATTCTTGGCTATATGTTTTTCAC
CGTTCCCGGGGCCATTTTCAAAGACTCGTCGGTAAGATAAGATTGTGTCACTCGCTGTCTCTCTTCATTT
GTCGAAGAATGCTGAGGAATTTCGCGATGACGTCGGCGAGTATTTTGAAGAATGAGAATAATTTGTATTT
ATACGAAAATCAGTTAGTGGAATTTTCTACAAAAACATGTTATCTATAGATAATTTTGTTGCAAAATATG
TTGACTATGACAAAGATTGTATGTATATACCTTTAATGTATTCTCATTTTCTTATGTATTTATAATGGCA
ATGATGATACTGATGATATTTTAAGATGATGCCAGACCACAGGCTGATTTCTGCGTCTTTTGCCGAACGC
AGTGCATGTGCGGTTGTTGTTTTTTGGAATAGTTTCAATTTTCGGACTGTCCGCTTTGATTTCAGTTTCT
TGGCTTATTCAAAAAGCAAAGTAAAGCCAAAAAAGCGAGATGGCAATACCAAATGCGGCAAAACGGTAGT
GGAAGGAAAGGGGTGCGGGGCAGCGGAAGGAAGGGTGGGGCGGGGCGTGGCGGGGTCTGTGGCTGGGCGC
GACGTCACCGACGTTGGAGCCACTCCTTTGACCATGTGTGCGTGTGTGTATTATTCGTGTCTCGCCACTC
GCCGGTTGTTTTTTTCTTTTTATCTCGCTCTCTCTAGCGCCATCTCGTACGCATGCTCAACGCACCGCAT
GTTGCCGTGTCCTTTATGCGTCATTTTGGCTCGAAATAGGCAATTATTTAAACAAAGATTAGTCAACGAA
AACGCTAAAATAAATAAGTCTACAATATGGTTACTTATTGCCATGTGTGTGCAGCCAACGATAGCAACAA
AAGCAACAACACAGTGGCTTTCCCTCTTTCACTTTTTGTTTGCAAGCGCGTGCGAGCAAGACGGCACGAC
CGGCAAACGCAATTACGCTGACAAAGAGCAGACGAAGTTTTGGCCGAAAAACATCAAGGCGCCTGATACG
AATGCATTTGCAATAACAATTGCGATATTTAATATTGTTTATGAAGCTGTTTGACTTCAAAACACACAAA
AAAAAAAATAAAACAAATTATTTGAAAGAGAATTAGGAATCGGACAGCTTATCGTTACGGGCTAACAGCA
CACCGAGACGAAATAGCTTACCTGACGTCACAGCCTCTGGAAGAACTGCCGCCAAGCAGAGAGAGAGAGA
AAAAGAGGGAGAGCAGCTTAGACCGCATGTGCTTGTGTGTGAGGCGTCTCTCTCTTCGTCTCCTGTTTGC
GCAAACGCATAGACTGCACTGAGAAAATCGATTACCTATTTTTTATGAATGAATATTTGCACTATTACTA
TTCAAAACTATTAAGATAGCAATCACATTCAATAGCCAAATACTATACCACCTGAGCGATGCAACGAAAT
GATCAATTTGAGCAAAAATGCTGCATATTTAGGACGGCATCATTATAGAAATGCTTCTTGCTGTGTACTT
TTCTCTCGTCTGGCAGCTGTTTCGCCGTTATTGTTAAAACCGGCTTAAGTTAGGTGTGTTTTCTACGACT
AGTGATGCCCCTACTAGAAGATGTGTGTTGCACAAATGTCCCTGAATAACCAATTTGAAGTGCAGATAGC
AGTAAACGTAAGCTAATATGAATATTATTTAACTGTAATGTTTTAATATCGCTGGACATTACTAATAAAC
CCACTATAAACACATGTACATATGTATGTTTTGGCATACAATGAGTAGTTGGGGAAAAAATGTGTAAAAG
CACCGTGACCATCACAGCATAAAGATAACCAGCTGAAGTATCGAATATGAGTAACCCCCAAATTGAATCA
CATGCCGCAACTGATAGGACCCATGGAAGTACACTCTTCATGGCGATATACAAGACACACACAAGCACGA
ACACCCAGTTGCGGAGGAAATTCTCCGTAAATGAAAACCCAATCGGCGAACAATTCATACCCATATATGG
TAAAAGTTTTGAACGCGACTTGAGAGCGGAGAGCATTGCGGCTGATAAGGTTTTAGCGCTAAGCGGGCTT
TATAAAACGGGCTGCGGGACCAGTTTTCATATCACTACCGTTTGAGTTCTTGTGCTGTGTGGATACTCCT
CCCGACACAAAGCCGCTCCATCAGCCAGCAGTCGTCTAATCCAGAGACCCCGGATCGGGGTACCAACATG
GTGAGCAAGGGCGAGGAGCTGTTCACCGGGGTGGTGCCCATCCTGGTCGAGCTGGACGGCGACGTAAACG
GCCACAAGTTCAGCGTGTCCGGCGAGGGCGAGGGCGATGCCACCTACGGCAAGCTGACCCTGAAGTTCAT
CTGCACCACCGGCAAGCTGCCCGTGCCCTGGCCCACCCTCGTGACCACCCTGACCTACGGCGTGCAGTGC
TTCAGCCGCTACCCCGACCACATGAAGCAGCACGACTTCTTCAAGTCCGCCATGCCCGAAGGCTACGTCC
AGGAGCGCACCATCTTCTTCAAGGACGACGGCAACTACAAGACCCGCGCCGAGGTGAAGTTCGAGGGCGA
CACCCTGGTGAACCGCATCGAGCTGAAGGGCATCGACTTCAAGGAGGACGGCAACATCCTGGGGCACAAG
CTGGAGTACAACTACAACAGCCACAACGTCTATATCATGGCCGACAAGCAGAAGAACGGCATCAAGGTGA
ACTTCAAGATCCGCCACAACATCGAGGACGGCAGCGTGCAGCTCGCCGACCACTACCAGCAGAACACCCC
CATCGGCGACGGCCCCGTGCTGCTGCCCGACAACCACTACCTGAGCACCCAGTCCGCCCTGAGCAAAGAC
CCCAACGAGAAGCGCGATCACATGGTCCTGCTGGAGTTCGTGACCGCCGCCGGGATCACTCTCGGCATGG
ACGAGCTGTACAAGCCAAGCTTGATGATGACTGAAAAGTTAAATTCTGGGCACACTAATTTAACAAGCAA
GGGGATTATAAATGATCTTCAAATTGCTGGAAACACAAGTGACGATATGGGCTGGAAATCAAAGCTGAAG
CTGCCGCCAAAGGACAACCGATTCAAAACAACTGATGTGACCGATACGCGAGGCAATGAATTCGAGGAGT
TTTGCCTTAAAAGAGAACTGCTTATGGGTATATTCGAGAAGGGATGGGAGCGCCCTTCGCCAATTCAGGA
AGCAGCTATTCCTATAGCATTAAGTGGAAAAGATGTGCTGGCTCGGGCCAAGAACGGCACAGGCAAGACA
GGAGCCTACTGCATCCCAGTTTTAGAACAAATCGACCCAACCAAGGACTACATTCAGGCACTTGTGATGG
TCCCCACCCGAGAGTTGGCGCTACAAACCTCACAGATATGTATTGAGCTGGCGAAACATCTTGATATCCG
GGTAATGGTCACAACGGGAGGTACCATTCTAAAGGATGACATTCTTCGTATTTATCAAAAAGTACAATTA
ATTATTGCCACTCCCGGACGAATATTAGATCTGATGGATAAGAAAGTTGCCGATATGTCGCATTGCAGAA
TATTAGTTTTGGATGAGGCCGATAAGCTATTGTCGCTTGATTTTCAAGGCATGCTGGATCATGTTATACT
AAAGTTACCAAAGGATCCACAGATCTTGCTATTTTCCGCAACATTTCCACTAACAGTCAAGAATTTCATG
GAGAAGCATTTACGCGAGCCTTACGAGATCAACCTGATGGAGGAGCTAACACTGAAGGGTGTCACTCAGT
ACTATGCATTCGTACAGGAGCGCCAGAAAGTACACTGCTTGAATACGCTCTTTTCGAAGCTGCAGATCAA
TCAGTCTATCATATTCTGCAATTCCACGCAACGTGTCGAGGCCTTGGCCAAAGCCATCACAGAGCTTGGA
TATTGCTGTTACTATATACACGCTAAGATGGCCCAGGCACACAGAAATCGAGTATTCCACGATTTCCGCC
AAGGACTCTGTCGCAATCTGGTGTGCTCCGACCTGTTCACCCGTGGTATCGACGTGCAGGCCGTGAATGT
AGTAATCAATTTCGATTTCCCACGAATGGCAGAGACATACTTGCATCGAATTGGTCGCTCAGGACGTTTC
GGTCATTTGGGTATTGCTATTAATCTGATAACCTACGAGGATCGGTTTGATCTGCATCGGATTGAAAAAG
AACTTGGAACCGAAATAAAGCCTATTCCGAAGGTCATAGACCCCGCCCTTTATGTCGCAAACGTTGGCGC
ATCCGTTGGCGATACTTGCAACAACAGTGATCTGAATAATTCTGCGAACGAGGAGGGCAACGTTAGCAAA
TAAGCGGCCGCTCGAGTCTAGAGGGCCCGCGGTTCGAAGGTAAGCCTATCCCTAACCCTCTCCTCGGTCT
CGATTCTACGCGTACCGGTCATCATCACCATCACCATTGAGTTTAAACCCGCTGATCAGCCTCGACTGTG
CCTTCTAAGGCCTGAGCTCGCTGATCAGCCTCGATCGAGGATCCAGACATGATAAGATACATTGATGAGT
TTGGACAAACCACAACTAGAATGCAGTGAAAAAAATGCTTTATTTGTGAAATTTGTGATGCTATTGCTTT
ATTTGTAACCATTATAAGCTGCAATAAACAAGTTAACAACAACAATTGCATTCATTTTATGTTTCAGGTT
CAGGGGGAGGTGTGGGAGGTTTTTTAAAGCAAGTAAAACCTCTACAAATGTGGTATGGCTGATTATGATC
AGTCGACCGATGCCCTTGAGAGCCTTCAACCCAGTCAGCTCCTTCCGGTGGGCGCGGGGCATGACTATCG
TCGCCGCACTTATGACTGTCTTCTTTATCATGCAACTCGTAGGACAGGTGCCGGCAGCGCTCTGGGTCAT
TTTCGGCGAGGACCGCTTTCGCTGGAGCGCGACGATGATCGGCCTGTCGCTTGCGGTATTCGGAATCTTG
CACGCCCTCGCTCAAGCCTTCGTCACTGGTCCCGCCACCAAACGTTTCGGCGAGAAGCAGGCCATTATCG
CCGGCATGGCGGCCGACGCGCTGGGCTACGTCTTGCTGGCGTTCGCGACGCGAGGCTGGATGGCCTTCCC
CATTATGATTCTTCTCGCTTCCGGCGGCATCGGGATGCCCGCGTTGCAGGCCATGCTGTCCAGGCAGGTA
GATGACGACCATCAGGGACAGCTTCAAGGATCGCTCGCGGCTCTTACCAGCCAGCAAAAGGCCAGGAACC
GTAAAAAGGCCGCGTTGCTGGCGTTTTTCCATAGGCTCCGCCCCCCTGACGAGCATCACAAAAATCGACG
CTCAAGTCAGAGGTGGCGAAACCCGACAGGACTATAAAGATACCAGGCGTTTCCCCCTGGAAGCTCCCTC
GTGCGCTCTCCTGTTCCGACCCTGCCGCTTACCGGATACCTGTCCGCCTTTCTCCCTTCGGGAAGCGTGG
CGCTTTCTCAATGCTCACGCTGTAGGTATCTCAGTTCGGTGTAGGTCGTTCGCTCCAAGCTGGGCTGTGT
GCACGAACCCCCCGTTCAGCCCGACCGCTGCGCCTTATCCGGTAACTATCGTCTTGAGTCCAACCCGGTA
AGACACGACTTATCGCCACTGGCAGCAGCCACTGGTAACAGGATTAGCAGAGCGAGGTATGTAGGCGGTG
CTACAGAGTTCTTGAAGTGGTGGCCTAACTACGGCTACACTAGAAGGACAGTATTTGGTATCTGCGCTCT
GCTGAAGCCAGTTACCTTCGGAAAAAGAGTTGGTAGCTCTTGATCCGGCAAACAAACCACCGCTGGTAGC
GGTGGTTTTTTTGTTTGCAAGCAGCAGATTACGCGCAGAAAAAAAGGATCTCAAGAAGATCCTTTGATCT
TTTCTACGGGGTCTGACGCTCAGTGGAACGAAAACTCACGTTAAGGGATTTTGGTCATGAGATTATCAAA
AAGGATCTTCACCTAGATCCTTTTAAATTAAAAATGAAGTTTTAAATCAATCTAAAGTATATATGAGTAA
ACTTGGTCTGACAGTTACCAATGCTTAATCAGTGAGGCACCTATCTCAGCGATCTGTCTATTTCGTTCAT
CCATAGTTGCCTGACTCCCCGTCGTGTAGATAACTACGATACGGGAGGGCTTACCATCTGGCCCCAGTGC
TGCAATGATACCGCGAGACCCACGCTCACCGGCTCCAGATTTATCAGCAATAAACCAGCCAGCCGGAAGG
GCCGAGCGCAGAAGTGGTCCTGCAACTTTATCCGCCTCCATCCAGTCTATTAATTGTTGCCGGGAAGCTA
GAGTAAGTAGTTCGCCAGTTAATAGTTTGCGCAACGTTGTTGCCATTGCTGCAGGCATCGTGGTGTCACG
CTCGTCGTTTGGTATGGCTTCATTCAGCTCCGGTTCCCAACGATCAAGGCGAGTTACATGATCCCCCATG
TTGTGCAAAAAAGCGGTTAGCTCCTTCGGTCCTCCGATCGTTGTCAGAAGTAAGTTGGCCGCAGTGTTAT
CACTCATGGTTATGGCAGCACTGCATAATTCTCTTACTGTCATGCCATCCGTAAGATGCTTTTCTGTGAC
TGGTGAGTACTCAACCAAGTCATTCTGAGAATAGTGTATGCGGCGACCGAGTTGCTCTTGCCCGGCGTCA
ACACGGGATAATACCGCGCCACATAGCAGAACTTTAAAAGTGCTCATCATTGGAAAACGTTCTTCGGGGC
GAAAACTCTCAAGGATCTTACCGCTGTTGAGATCCAGTTCGATGTAACCCACTCGTGCACCCAACTGATC
TTCAGCATCTTTTACTTTCACCAGCGTTTCTGGGTGAGCAAAAACAGGAAGGCAAAATGCCGCAAAAAAG
GGAATAAGGGCGACACGGAAATGTTGAATACTCATACTCTTCCTTTTTCAATATTATTGAAGCATTTATC
AGGGTTATTGTCTCATGAGCGGATACATATTTGAATGTATTTAGAAAAATAAACAAATAGGGGTTCCGCG
CACATTTCCCCGAAAAGTGCCACCTGACGTCTAAGAAACCATTATTATCATGACATTAACCTATAAAAAT
AGGCGTATCACGAGGCCCTTTCGT
